Addgene plasmid #1300: K218Tc-3
Depositing lab: Susan Lindquist. Depositing organization: Whitehead Institute for Biomedical Research. Publication: Subunit interactions influence the biochemical and biological properties of Hsp104. Schirmer EC, Ware DM, Queitsch C, Kowal AS, Lindquist SL. Proc Natl Acad Sci U S A 2001 Jan 30;98(3):914-9. Epub 2001 Jan 23. 10.1073/pnas.031568098 PubMed 11158570.
Backbone
  Vector backbone: pJC25S
  Vector type: Yeast Expression
Growth in bacteria
  Bacterial resistance: Ampicillin, 100 μg/mL
  Growth temperature: 37°C
  Growth strain: DH5alpha
  Copy number: Unknown
Gene/Insert
  Gene/Insert name: mutant HSP104 (alt name: HSP104)
  Species: S. cerevisiae (budding yeast)
  Mutation: K218T: A315T
  Entrez Gene: HSP104 (a.k.a. YLL026W)
  Cloning method: Restriction Enzyme; 5′ cloning site NdeI (destroyed during cloning); 3′ cloning site EcoRI (destroyed during cloning)
  Sequencing primers: 5′ N/A
Terms and licenses: Academic/Nonprofit Terms; Industry Terms: Not Available to Industry
How to cite: K218Tc-3 was a gift from Susan Lindquist (Addgene plasmid # 1300 ; http://n2t.net/addgene:1300 ; RRID:Addgene_1300)
