[The description below was written by a language model from this plasmid's Addgene catalogue record.]
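Description:
K218Tc-3 is a plasmid built on the pJC25S backbone and catalogued as a yeast expression vector. It carries a mutant allele of the Saccharomyces cerevisiae HSP104 gene (YLL026W). In bacteria it is maintained under ampicillin selection; its copy number is recorded as unknown. The record does not state the promoter driving the insert, the origins of replication, any yeast selectable marker, or any epitope or purification tags. No feature table is available to fill in these details. The HSP104 fragment was inserted by restriction cloning between NdeI and EcoRI sites, both of which were destroyed in the process, so the insert cannot be released with those enzymes.

The payload encodes Hsp104 with two substitutions, K218T and A315T. Hsp104 is a hexameric AAA+ protein disaggregase with two nucleotide-binding domains per subunit, and it is needed for thermotolerance and for yeast prion propagation. Lysine 218 lies in the Walker A motif of the first nucleotide-binding domain, and K218T is a classic mutation that impairs nucleotide binding and hydrolysis at that site. The role of the second change, A315T, is not explained in the record, although it also falls in the N-terminal half of the protein. The associated study examined how interactions between subunits shape the biochemical and biological properties of Hsp104. This suggests the construct was used to produce the double mutant for comparison with wild-type protein and with other mutants in assays of ATPase activity, oligomerisation, or in vivo function.
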