>Addgene plasmid #1300 | K218Tc-3 | addgene partial sequence | sequence record 16503 | T7 5'-TAATACGACTCACTATAGGG-3'
GCGGGCCCCCNGAGGTCGACGGTATCGATAAGCTTGATATCGAATTCCTGCAGCCCGGGGGATCCACTAG
TTCTAGAGCGGCCGTGAAGAAGAAATAAGAAGCACTATTAGAGTTTTAGCAAGAAGAATTAAGTCCAACC
CATGTTTAATTGGTGAGCCAGGTATCGGTACCACCGCTATTATTGAAGGTGTTGCTCAAAGAATCATTGA
CGATGACGTTCCCACTATCTTACAAGGCGCTAAATTGTTCAGTCTAGATTTGGCCGCATTAACCGCAGGT
GCTAAATACAAAGGTGATTTCGAAGAAAGATTCAAAGGTGTTTTGAAGGAAATCGAAGAATCAAAGACTC
TAATTGTGTTATTCATTGATGAAATTCACATGTTAATGGGTAATGGTAAGGACGACGCTGCTAACATCTT
GAAGCCAGCTTTGTCCAGAGGCCAATTGAAGGTCATCGGTGCCACCACCAATAACGAATATAGATCTATT
GTGGAAAAGGATGGTGCCTTTGAAAGAAGATTCCAGAAAATTGAAGTCGCTGAACCAAGTGTGAGACAAA
CAGTGGCCATATTGAGAGGTCTGCAACCAAAGTATGAAATACATCATGGTGTAAGGATTCTGGATAGCGC
CTTAGTCACCGNGNNNNACCCCCTNTTTTTGTCCCCTTTANCGAGGGTTAATTTCGAGCTTGGCGTAATC
ATGGTCATAGCTGTTTCCTGTGTGAAATTGTTATCCGCTCACAATTCCACACAACATACGAGCCGGAAGC
ATAAAGTGTAAGCCNGGGGTGCNAANGAGNGACTACCTCACNTAATTGCGTGCGCTCCTGCCCCTTTCNA
NCNGGAAACNGCTGGCNGCNGCTNATAATNANCN
